>Addgene plasmid #34982 | pDS244 | depositor full sequence | sequence record 43357 | pDS244 sequence 10927 bps
GGGATCGAAGAAATGATGGTAAATGAAATAGGAAATCAAGGAGCATGAAGGCAAAAGACAAATATAAGGG
TCGAACGAAAAATAAAGTGAAAAGTGTTGATATGATGTATTTGGCTTTGCGGCGCCGAAAAAACGAGTTT
ACGCAATTGCACAATCATGCTGACTCTGTGGCGGACCCGCGCTCTTGCCGGCCCGGCGATAACGCTGGGC
GTGAGGCTGTGCCCGGCGGAGTTTTTTGCGCCTGCATTTTCCAAGGTTTACCCTGCGCTAAGGGGCGAGA
TTGGAGAAGCAATAAGAATGCCGGTTGGGGTTGCGATGATGACGACCACGACAACTGGTGTCATTATTTA
AGTTGCCGAAAGAACCTGAGTGCATTTGCAACATGAGTATACTAGAAGAATGAGCCAAGACTTGCGAGAC
GCGAGTTTGCCGGTGGTGCGAACAATAGAGCGACCATGACCTTGAAGGTGAGACGCGCATAACCGCTAGA
GTACTTTGAAGAGGAAACAGCAATAGGGTTGCTACCAGTATAAATAGACAGGTACATACAACACTGGAAA
TGGTTGTCTGTTTGAGTACGCTTTCAATTCATTTGGGTGTGCACTTTATTATGTTACAATATGGAAGGGA
ACTTTACACTTCTCCTATGCACATATATTAATTAAAGTCCAATGCTAGTAGAGAAGGGGGGTAACACCCC
TCCGCGCTCTTTTCCGATTTTTTTCTAAACCGTGGAATATTTCGGATATCCTTTTGTTGTTTCCGGGTGT
ACAATATGGACTTCCTCTTTTCTGGCAACCAAACCCATACATCGGGATTCCTATAATACCTTCGTTGGTC
TCCCTAACATGTAGGTGGCGGAGGGGAGATATACAATAGAACAGATACCAGACAAGACATAATGGGCTAA
ACAAGACTACACCAATTACACTGCCTCATTGATGGTGGTACATAACGAACTAATACTGTAGCCCTAGACT
TGATAGCCATCATCATATCGAAGTTTCACTACCCTTTTTCCATTTGCCATCTATTGAAGTAATAATAGGC
GCATGCAACTTCTTTTCTTTTTTTTTCTTTTCTCTCTCCCCCGTTGTTGTCTCACCATATCCGCAATGAC
AAAAAAATGATGGAAGACACTAAAGGAAAAAATTAACGACAAAGACAGCACCAACAGATGTCGTTGTTCC
AGAGCTGATGAGGGGTATCTCGAAGCACACGAAACTTTTTCCTTCCTTCATTCACGCACACTACTCTCTA
ATGAGCAACGGTATACGGCCTTCCTTCCAGTTACTTGAATTTGAAATAAAAAAAAGTTTGCTGTCTTGCT
ATCAAGTATAAATAGACCTGCAATTATTAATCTTTTGTTTCCTCGTCATTGTTCTCGTTCCCTTTCTTCC
TTGTTTCTTTTTCTGCACAATATTTCAAGCTATACCAAGCATACAATCAACTCCAAGCTGGCCGCTCTAG
AACTAGTGGATCCCCCGGGCTGCAGGAATTGGATATCAAGCTTATCGATACCGTCGACCTCGACAATGCC
AGAACTTGGATTTAGCATATCAGGTGGTGTCGGGGGTAGAGGAAACCCATTCAGACCTGATGATGATGGT
ATATTTGTAACAAGGGTACAACCTGAAGGACCAGCATCAAAATTACTGCAGCCAGGTGATAAAATTATTC
AGGCTAATGGCTACAGTTTTATAAATATTGAACATGGACAAGCAGTGTCCTTGCTAAAAACTTTCCAGAA
TACAGTTGAACTCATCATTGTACGAGAAGTTGGTAACGGTGCAAAACAAGAGATTCGAGTGAGGGTTGAA
AAAGACGGTGGTTCTGGAGGCGTTTCTTCTGTTCCGACCAATCTGGAAGTTGTTGCTGCGACCCCGACTA
GCCTGCTGATCAGCTGGGATGCGTACTACGACTCTCATGTTTCTTATTACCGTATCACGTACGGTGAAAC
CGGTGGTAACTCCCCGGTTCAGGAATTCACTGTACCTGGTTCCAAGTCTACTGCTACCATCAGCGGCCTG
AAACCGGGTGTTGACTATACCATCACTGTATACGCACATTACAACTACCATTACTACTCTAGCCCAATCT
CGATTAACTACCGTACCTCTAGACTCGAAGGAGGGAGTGGTGGAATGGAACAGACACAAACAGCAGAGGG
CACTGACTTACTAATTGGTGACGAAAAGACCAACGATTTACCTTTTGTGCAGTTATTTCTGGAGGAAATA
GGATGCACTCAATACCTGGATAGCTTTATTCAGTGCAACCTTGTCACAGAAGAAGAAATTAAGTATCTCG
ACAAGGATATCCTCATTGCTTTGGGTGTAAACAAAATAGGAGACAGACTCAAAATTTTAAGGAAGTCAAA
ATCGTTCCAGAGAGATAAACGGATTGAACAGGTGAATAGATTGAAAAACCTGATGGAAAAAGTAAGCTCT
CTATCCACTGCTACGCTATCGATGAATTCAGAATTGATTCCTGAAAAGCACTGTGTTATATTTATCTTAA
ACGATGGTTCCGCTAAGAAAGTTAATGTAAATGGTTGCTTTAATGCAGATTCTATTAAGAAAAGGCTAAT
CAGAAGATTGCCACATGAATTATTAGCCACAAACTCCAATGGAGAAGTAACTAAAATGGTCCAAGATTAT
GATGTGTTTGTCTTAGATTATACCAAGAACGTACTGCATTTGCTATATGACGTGGAATTAGTCACTATTT
GCCACGCAAATGATCGTGTTGAGAAAAATAGGCTAATTTTTGTTTCCAAAGACCAAACACCAAGTGATAA
AGCTATATCCACATCCAAAAAACTATATCTAAGAACGTTGAGTGCATTGAGCCAGGTTGGGCCATCCTCG
TCAAATTTGTTGGCACAGAACAAGGGGATTTCGCATAACAATGCTGAAGGGAAACTCCGGATCGACAACA
CAGAAAAGGACAGAATTAGACAGATTTTTAATCAGAGGCCTCCTAGCGAATTTATTTCTACCAATTTGGC
CGGATATTTTCCTCATACAGACATGAAGCGGTTGCAAAAGACGATGAGAGAGTCATTTCGCCATTCAGCA
AGGCTAAGCATTGCTCAAAGAAGACCTTTAAGTGCAGAATCAAATAATATCGGTGACATACTATTGAAAC
ACTCAAACGCTGTTGATATGGCCCTATTACAAGGATTAGATCAGACAAGATTAAGCAGTAAACTTGACAC
AACTAAAATTCCGAAGCTTGCCCATAAAAGGCCAGAAGATAATGATGCCATATCTAACCAGTTAGAACTA
TTAAGTGTAGAGTCTGGTGAAGAAGAAGATCACGATTTCTTTGGGGAGGACAGTGACATTGTTTCATTAC
CGACGAAAATTGCCACGCCCAAGAATTGGTTAAAAGGTGCTTGCATTGGATCAGGCAGTTTTGGGAGTGT
TTACTTGGGCATGAATGCTCACACTGGTGAACTAATGGCAGTAAAGCAAGTGGAGATAAAAAATAATAAC
ATTGGTGTTCCCACAGACAACAATAAACAAGCCAATTCTGATGAGAATAATGAGCAGGAGGAACAACAAG
AGAAAATAGAAGATGTTGGGGCGGTAAGTCATCCAAAAACCAATCAAAATATTCACAGAAAGATGGTTGA
TGCTTTACAGCATGAAATGAATTTATTGAAGGAGTTACATCATGAGAACATTGTTACTTATTATGGTGCT
TCTCAAGAAGGCGGAAATTTAAATATTTTTCTTGAATACGTTCCTGGGGGTTCGGTTTCCTCCATGCTGA
ATAATTACGGTCCATTTGAGGAATCACTGATTACTAATTTCACTAGGCAAATACTGATTGGGGTTGCGTA
TTTGCATAAGAAGAACATTATTCACAGAGATATCAAGGGTGCAAATATTTTGATTGATATCAAAGGTTGC
GTAAAAATTACTGATTTTGGTATTTCAAAAAAATTATCACCTTTGAATAAAAAACAAAATAAGAGAGCTT
CTTTGCAAGGTTCCGTATTCTGGATGTCACCAGAGGTGGTCAAACAGACCGCTACTACTGCTAAAGCGGA
TATATGGTCTACAGGATGTGTTGTCATTGAAATGTTTACCGGTAAGCATCCTTTCCCAGATTTTTCTCAA
ATGCAAGCGATCTTCAAAATAGGCACAAACACGACCCCCGAGATACCTTCCTGGGCTACGTCAGAAGGAA
AGAATTTCTTAAGAAAGGCATTTGAGTTGGATTATCAATACAGGCCTAGTGCCCTTGAATTGCTGCAGCA
TCCATGGCTGGATGCACACATAATTTGACTCGAGTCATGTAATTAGTTATGTCACGCTTACATTCACGCC
CTCCCCCCACATCCGCTCTAACCGAAAAGGAAGGAGTTAGACAACCTGAAGTCTAGGTCCCTATTTATTT
TTTTATAGTTATGTTAGTATTAAGAACGTTATTTATATTTCAAATTTTTCTTTTTTTTCTGTACAGACGC
GTGTACGCATGTAACATTATACTGAAAACCTTGCTTGAGAAGGTTTTGGGACGCTCGAAGGCTTTAATTT
GCGGCCGGTACCTAATAACTTCGTATAGCATACATTATACGAAGTTATATTAAGGGTTCTCGACGTTTTC
GACACTGGATGGCGGCGTTAGTATCGAATCGACAGCAGTATAGCGACCAGCATTCACATACGATTGACGC
ATGATATTACTTTCTGCGCACTTAACTTCGCATCTGGGCAGATGATGTCGAGGCGAAAAAAAATATAAAT
CACGCTAACATTTGATTAAAATAGAACAACTACAATATAAAAAAACTATACAAATGACAAGTTCTTGAAA
ACAAGAATCTTTTTATTGTCAGTACTGATTAGAAAAACTCATCGAGCATCAAATGAAACTGCAATTTATT
CATATCAGGATTATCAATACCATATTTTTGAAAAAGCCGTTTCTGTAATGAAGGAGAAAACTCACCGAGG
CAGTTCCATAGGATGGCAAGATCCTGGTATCGGTCTGCGATTCCGACTCGTCCAACATCAATACAACCTA
TTAATTTCCCCTCGTCAAAAATAAGGTTATCAAGTGAGAAATCACCATGAGTGACGACTGAATCCGGTGA
GAATGGCAAAAGCTTATGCATTTCTTTCCAGACTTGTTCAACAGGCCAGCCATTACGCTCGTCATCAAAA
TCACTCGCATCAACCAAACCGTTATTCATTCGTGATTGCGCCTGAGCGAGACGAAATACGCGATCGCTGT
TAAAAGGACAATTACAAACAGGAATCGAATGCAACCGGCGCAGGAACACTGCCAGCGCATCAACAATATT
TTCACCTGAATCAGGATATTCTTCTAATACCTGGAATGCTGTTTTGCCGGGGATCGCAGTGGTGAGTAAC
CATGCATCATCAGGAGTACGGATAAAATGCTTGATGGTCGGAAGAGGCATAAATTCCGTCAGCCAGTTTA
GTCTGACCATCTCATCTGTAACATCATTGGCAACGCTACCTTTGCCATGTTTCAGAAACAACTCTGGCGC
ATCGGGCTTCCCATACAATCGATAGATTGTCGCACCTGATTGCCCGACATTATCGCGAGCCCATTTATAC
CCATATAAATCAGCATCCATGTTGGAATTTAATCGCGGCCTCGAAACGTGAGTCTTTTCCTTACCCATGG
TTGTTTATGTTCGGATGTGATGTGAGAACTGTATCCTAGCAAGATTTTAAAAGGAAGTATATGAAAGAAG
AACCTCAGTGGCAAATCCTAACCTTTTATATTTCTCTACAGGGGCGCGGCGTGGGGACAATTCAACGCGT
CTGTGAGGGGAGCGTTTCCCTGCTCGCAGGTCTGCAGCGAGGAGCCGTAATTTTTGCTTCGCGCCGTGCG
GCCATCAAAATGTATGGATGCAAATGATTATACATGGGGATGTATGGGCTAAATGTACGGGCGACAGTCA
CATCATGCCCCTGAGCTGCGCACGTCAAGACTGTCAAGGAGGGTATTCTGGGCCTCCATGTCGCTGGCCG
GGTGACCCGGCGGGGACGAGGCAAGCTAAACAGATCTCTAGACCTAATAACTTCGTATAGCATACATTAT
ACGAAGTTATATTAAGGGTTGTCTTAATTAAGGGTACCCAATTCGCCCTATAGTGAGTCGTATTACGCGC
GCTCACTGGCCGTCGTTTTACAACGTCGTGACTGGGAAAACCCTGGCGTTACCCAACTTAATCGCCTTGC
AGCACATCCCCCTTTCGCCAGCTGGCGTAATAGCGAAGAGGCCCGCACCGATCGCCCTTCCCAACAGTTG
CGCAGCCTGAATGGCGAATGGCGCG
[124 nt withheld, positions 6326-6449]
C
[91 nt withheld, positions 6451-6541]
A
[49 nt withheld, positions 6543-6591]
CCTTTGACGTTGGAGTCCACGTTCTTT
[37 nt withheld, positions 6619-6655]
ACCCTATCTCGGTCTATTCTTTTGATTTATAAGGGATTTTGCCGATTTCGGCCTATTGGTTAAAAAATGA
GCTGATTTAACAAAAATTTAACGCGAATTTTAACAAAATATTAACGTTTACAATTTCCTGATGCGGTATT
TTCTCCTTACGCATCTGTGCGGTATTTCACACCGCATAGGGTAATAACTGATATAATTAAATTGAAGCTC
TAATTTGTGAGTTTAGTATACATGCATTTACTTATAATACAGTTTTTTAGTTTTGCTGGCCGCATCTTCT
CAAATATGCTTCCCAGCCTGCTTTTCTGTAACGTTCACCCTCTACCTTAGCATCCCTTCCCTTTGCAAAT
AGTCCTCTTCCAACAATAATAATGTCAGATCCTGTAGAGACCACATCATCCACGGTTCTATACTGTTGAC
CCAATGCGTCTCCCTTGTCATCTAAACCCACACCGGGTGTCATAATCAACCAATCGTAACCTTCATCTCT
TCCACCCATGTCTCTTTGAGCAATAAAGCCGATAACAAAATCTTTGTCGCTCTTCGCAATGTCAACAGTA
CCCTTAGTATATTCTCCAGTAGATAGGGAGCCCTTGCATGACAATTCTGCTAACATCAAAAGGCCTCTAG
GTTCCTTTGTTACTTCTTCTGCCGCCTGCTTCAAACCGCTAACAATACCTGGGCCCACCACACCGTGTGC
ATTCGTAATGTCTGCCCATTCTGCTATTCTGTATACACCCGCAGAGTACTGCAATTTGACTGTATTACCA
ATGTCAGCAAATTTTCTGTCTTCGAAGAGTAAAAAATTGTACTTGGCGGATAATGCCTTTAGCGGCTTAA
CTGTGCCCTCCATGGAAAAATCAGTCAAGATATCCACATGTGTTTTTAGTAAACAAATTTTGGGACCTAA
TGCTTCAACTAACTCCAGTAATTCCTTGGTGGTACGAACATCCAATGAAGCACACAAGTTTGTTTGCTTT
TCGTGCATGATATTAAATAGCTTGGCAGCAACAGGACTAGGATGAGTAGCAGCACGTTCCTTATATGTAG
CTTTCGACATGATTTATCTTCGTTTCCTGCAGGTTTTTGTTCTGTGCAGTTGGGTTAAGAATACTGGGCA
ATTTCATGTTTCTTCAACACTACATATGCGTATATATACCAATCTAAGTCTGTGCTCCTTCCTTCGTTCT
TCCTTCTGTTCGGAGATTACCGAATCAAAAAAATTTCAAAGAAACCGAAATCAAAAAAAAGAATAAAAAA
AAAATGATGAATTGAATTGAAAAGCTGTGGTATGGTGCACTCTCAGTACAATCTGCTCTGATGCCGCATA
GTTAAGCCAGCCCCGACACCCGCCAACACCCGCTGACGCGCCCTGACGGGCTTGTCTGCTCCCGGCATCC
GCTTACAGACAAGCTGTGACCGTCTCCGGGAGCTGCATGTGTCAGAGGTTTTCACCGTCATCACCGAAAC
GCGCGAGACGAAAGGGCCTCGTGATACGCCTATTTTTATAGGTTAATGTCATGATAATAATGGTTTCTTA
GGACGGATCGCTTGCCTGTAACTTACACGCGCCTCGTATCTTTTAATGATGGAATAATTTGGGAATTTAC
TCTGTGTTTATTTATTTTTATGTTTTGTATTTGGATTTTAGAAAGTAAATAAAGAAGGTAGAAGAGTTAC
GGAATGAAGAAAAAAAAATAAACAAAGGTTTAAAAAATTTCAACAAAAAGCGTACTTTACATATATATTT
ATTAGACAAGAAAAGCAGATTAAATAGATATACATTCGATTAACGATAAGTAAAATGTAAAATCACAGGA
TTTTCGTGTGTGGTCTTCTACACAGACAAGATGAAACAATTCGGCATTAATACCTGAGAGCAGGAAGAGC
AAGATAAAAGGTAGTATTTGTTGGCGATCCCCCTAGAGTCTTTTACATCTTCGGAAAACAAAAACTATTT
TTTCTTTAATTTCTTTTTTTACTTTCTATTTTTAATTTATATATTTATATTAAAAAATTTAAATTATAAT
TATTTTTATAGCACGTGATGAAAAGGACCCAGGTGGCACTTTTCGGGGAAATGTGCGCGGAACCCCTATT
TGTTTATTTTTCTAAATACATTCAAATATGTATCCGCTCATGAGACAATAACCCTGATAAATGCTTCAAT
AATATTGAAAAAGGAAGAGTATGAGTATTCAACATTTCCGTGTCGCCCTTATTCCCTTTTTTGCGGCATT
TTGCCTTCCTGTTTTTGCTCACCCAGAAACGCTGGTGAAAGTAAAAGATGCTGAAGATCAGTTGGGTGCA
CGAGTGGGTTACATCGAACTGGATCTCAACAGCGGTAAGATCCTTGAGAGTTTTCGCCCCGAAGAACGTT
TTCCAATGATGAGCACTTTTAAAGTTCTGCTATGTGGCGCGGTATTATCCCGTATTGACGCCGGGCAAGA
GCAACTCGGTCGCCGCATACACTATTCTCAGAATGACTTGGTTGAGTACTCACCAGTCACAGAAAAGCAT
CTTACGGATGGCATGACAGTAAGAGAATTATGCAGTGCTGCCATAACCATGAGTGATAACACTGCGGCCA
ACTTACTTCTGACAACGATCGGAGGACCGAAGGAGCTAACCGCTTTTTTGCACAACATGGGGGATCATGT
AACTCGCCTTGATCGTTGGGAACCGGAGCTGAATGAAGCCATACCAAACGACGAGCGTGACACCACGATG
CCTGTAGCAATGGCAACAACGTTGCGCAAACTATTAACTGGCGAACTACTTACTCTAGCTTCCCGGCAAC
AATTAATAGACTGGATGGAGGCGGATAAAGTTGCAGGACCACTTCTGCGCTCGGCCCTTCCGGCTGGCTG
GTTTATTGCTGATAAATCTGGAGCCGGTGAGCGTGGGTCTCGCGGTATCATTGCAGCACTGGGGCCAGAT
GGTAAGCCCTCCCGTATCGTAGTTATCTACACGACGGGGAGTCAGGCAACTATGGATGAACGAAATAGAC
AGATCGCTGAGATAGGTGCCTCACTGATTAAGCATTGGTAACTGTCAGACCAAGTTTACTCATATATACT
TTAGATTGATTTAAAACTTCATTTTTAATTTAAAAGGATCTAGGTGAAGATCCTTTTTGATAATCTCATG
ACCAAAATCCCTTAACGTGAGTTTTCGTTCCACTGAGCGTCAGACCCCGTAGAAAAGATCAAAGGATCTT
CTTGAGATCCTTTTTTTCTGCGCGTAATCTGCTGCTTGCAAACAAAAAAACCACCGCTACCAGCGGTGGT
TTGTTTGCCGGATCAAGAGCTACCAACTCTTTTTCCGAAGGTAACTGGCTTCAGCAGAGCGCAGATACCA
AATACTGTCCTTCTAGTGTAGCCGTAGTTAGGCCACCACTTCAAGAACTCTGTAGCACCGCCTACATACC
TCGCTCTGCTAATCCTGTTACCAGTGGCTGCTGCCAGTGGCGATAAGTCGTGTCTTACCGGGTTGGACTC
AAGACGATAGTTACCGGATAAGGCGCAGCGGTCGGGCTGAACGGGGGGTTCGTGCACACAGCCCAGCTTG
GAGCGAACGACCTACACCGAACTGAGATACCTACAGCGTGAGCTATGAGAAAGCGCCACGCTTCCCGAAG
GGAGAAAGGCGGACAGGTATCCGGTAAGCGGCAGGGTCGGAACAGGAGAGCGCACGAGGGAGCTTCCAGG
GGGAAACGCCTGGTATCTTTATAGTCCTGTCGGGTTTCGCCACCTCTGACTTGAGCGTCGATTTTTGTGA
TGCTCGTCAGGGGGGCGGAGCCTATGGAAAAACGCCAGCAACGCGGCCTTTTTACGGTTCCTGGCCTTTT
GCTGGCCTTTTGCTCACATGTTCTTTCCTGCGTTATCCCCTGATTCTGTGGATAACCGTATTACCGCCTT
TGAGTGAGCTGATACCGCTCGCCGCAGCCGAACGACCGAGCGCAGCGAGTCAGTGAGCGAGGAAGCGGAA
GAGCGCCCAATACGCAAACCGCCTCTCCCCGCGCGTTGGCCGATTCATTAATGCAGCTGGCACGACAGGT
TTCCCGACTGGAAAGCGGGCAGTGAGCGCAACGCAATTAATGTGAGTTACCTCACTCATTAGGCACCCCA
GGCTTTACACTTTATGCTTCCGGCTCCTATGTTGTGTGGAATTGTGAGCGGATAACAATTTCACACAGGA
AACAGCTATGACCATGATTACGCCAAGCGCGCAATTAACCCTCACTAAAGGGAACAAAAGCTGGAGCTCG
CC
Features (pLannotate 1.2.2; 27 found; start..end, strand, type, name):
     45..383     +  CDS            YO085_YEAST: Protein predicted: Swiss-Prot protein existence level 4. From Saccharomyces cerevisiae (strain ATCC 204508 / S288c) (Baker's yeast).
    748..1452    +  promoter       ADH1 promoter: S. cerevisiae ADH1; promoter for alcohol dehydrogenase 1
   1460..1533    +  misc_feature   MCS (fragment): pBluescript multiple cloning site
   1539..1781    +  CDS            ERBIN (fragment): ERBIN_HUMAN - Also known as ERBB2IP From Homo sapiens (Human).
   1842..2066    +  CDS            FINC_PLEWA (fragment): Experimental evidence at transcript level: Swiss-Prot protein existence level 2. Fibronectins bind cell surfaces and various compounds including collagen, fibrin, heparin, DNA, and actin. Fibronectins are involved in cell adhesion, cell motility, opsonization, wound healing, and maintenance of cell shape. May be involved in osteoblast compaction (By similarity). From Pleurodeles waltl (Iberian ribbed newt).
   2145..4295    +  CDS            STE11: STE11_YEAST - Experimental evidence at protein level: Swiss-Prot protein existence level 1. Serine/threonine protein kinase required for cell-type- specific transcription and signal transduction in yeast. It is thought that it phosphorylates the STE7 protein kinase which itself, phosphorylates the FUS3 and or KSS1 kinases. From Saccharomyces cerevisiae (strain ATCC 204508 / S288c) (Baker's yeast).
   4305..4552    +  terminator     CYC1 terminator: S. cerevisiae CYC1; transcription terminator for CYC1
   4565..4598    +  protein_bind   loxP: Cre-mediated recombination occurs in the 8-bp core sequence (GCATACAT). Cre recombinase
   4656..6012    -  gene           kanMX: yeast selectable marker conferring kanamycin resistance (Wach et al., 1994)
   6067..6100    +  protein_bind   loxP: Cre-mediated recombination occurs in the 8-bp core sequence (GCATACAT). Cre recombinase
   6137..6155    -  promoter       T7 promoter: promoter for bacteriophage T7 RNA polymerase
   6163..6318    +  CDS            lacZα (fragment): LacZα fragment of β-galactosidase; lacZ fragment
   6326..6781    +  rep_origin     f1 ori (sequence partly withheld): f1 bacteriophage origin of replication; arrow indicates direction of (+) strand synthesis
   6782..6833    -  misc_feature   bom (fragment): basis of mobility region from pBR322
   6912..7715    -  CDS            URA3: orotidine-5'-phosphate decarboxylase, required for uracil biosynthesis; S. cerevisiae URA3; yeast auxotrophic marker, counterselectable with 5-fluoroorotic acid (5-FOA)
   7716..7931    -  promoter       URA3 promoter: S. cerevisiae URA3
   7946..7995    -  misc_feature   bom (fragment): basis of mobility region from pBR322
   8097..8132    -  CDS            rop (fragment): Rop protein, which maintains plasmids at low copy number; rop
   8201..8704    -  misc_feature   CEN/ARS: S. cerevisiae CEN6 centromere fused to an autonomously replicating sequence
   8741..8845    +  promoter       AmpR promoter: bla
   8846..9706    +  CDS            AmpR: β-lactamase; bla; confers resistance to ampicillin, carbenicillin, and related antibiotics
   9877..10465   +  rep_origin     ori: high-copy-number ColE1/pMB1/pBR322/pUC origin of replication
  10648..10740   +  CDS            lacI (fragment): lac repressor; lacI; The lac repressor binds to the lac operator to inhibit transcription in E. coli. This inhibition can be relieved by adding lactose or isopropyl-β-D-thiogalactopyranoside (IPTG).
  10753..10774   +  protein_bind   CAP binding site: CAP binding activates transcription in the presence of cAMP. E. coli catabolite activator protein
  10789..10819   +  promoter       lac promoter: promoter for the E. coli lac operon
  10823..10845   +  protein_bind   lac operator (fragment): The lac repressor binds to the lac operator to inhibit transcription in E. coli. This inhibition can be relieved by adding lactose or isopropyl-β-D-thiogalactopyranoside (IPTG). lac repressor encoded by lacI
  10888..10906   +  promoter       T3 promoter: promoter for bacteriophage T3 RNA polymerase
