[The description below was written by a language model from this plasmid's Addgene catalogue record and pLannotate feature annotations shown in this document.]
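Description:
pDS244 is a yeast expression shuttle plasmid of about 10.9 kb, built on the pDS190 backbone with elements taken from the pGREG vector series. In E. coli it replicates from a high-copy ColE1/pUC-type origin and is selected with ampicillin through the β-lactamase gene; an f1 origin and remnants of a pBluescript-style lac/lacZα region with flanking T3 and T7 promoters are also present. In Saccharomyces cerevisiae it is maintained as a low-copy centromeric plasmid through a CEN6/ARS element. It carries two yeast markers: URA3 with its own promoter, which complements uracil auxotrophy and can be counterselected with 5-FOA, and a kanMX cassette. The kanMX cassette is flanked by loxP sites, so Cre recombinase could excise it.

The expression unit is driven by the ADH1 promoter and closed by the CYC1 terminator. Downstream of a short multiple cloning site fragment, the annotation detects an Erbin-derived segment followed by a fibronectin-like segment. Together these are consistent with the engineered ePDZ "affinity clamp" domain (a PDZ domain joined to a fibronectin type III scaffold) that the record lists as a source component. These lie upstream of, and on the same strand as, the full-length coding sequence of the yeast MAP kinase kinase kinase Ste11, which acts in the mating pheromone signalling pathway upstream of Ste7 and Fus3/Kss1. This arrangement suggests an N-terminal ePDZ–Ste11 fusion, although the record does not explicitly state the reading frame or linkers.

The plasmid comes from work on TULIPs, tunable light-controlled interacting protein tags. That origin suggests the fusion is meant to allow light-dependent recruitment of Ste11 to a partner carrying the cognate photosensitive peptide tag, giving optical control of signalling in budding yeast.
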