Addgene plasmid #34982: pDS244
Depositing lab: Michael Glotzer. Depositing organization: University of Chicago. Publication: TULIPs: tunable, light-controlled interacting protein tags for cell biology. Strickland D, Lin Y, Wagner E, Hope CM, Zayner J, Antoniou C, Sosnick TR, Weiss EL, Glotzer M. Nat Methods. 2012 Mar 4. doi: 10.1038/nmeth.1904. PubMed 22388287.
Backbone
  Vector backbone: pDS190
  Vector type: Yeast Expression
  Selectable markers: URA3 ; KanMX
Growth in bacteria
  Bacterial resistance: Ampicillin, 100 μg/mL
  Growth temperature: 37°C
  Growth strain: DH5alpha
  Copy number: High Copy
Gene/Insert
  Gene/Insert name: Ste11
  Species: S. cerevisiae (budding yeast)
  Insert size (bp): 2154
  Entrez Gene: STE11 (a.k.a. YLR362W)
  Promoter: ADH
  Cloning method: Ligation Independent Cloning
  Sequencing primers: 5′ M13 rev; 3′ M13 fwd
Resource information
  A portion of this plasmid was derived from a plasmid made by: Sequences from pGREG plasmids (EUROSCARF). ePDZ CDS from Shohei Koide, University of Chicago
Terms and licenses: Academic/Nonprofit Terms; Industry Terms: Not Available to Industry
How to cite: pDS244 was a gift from Michael Glotzer (Addgene plasmid # 34982 ; http://n2t.net/addgene:34982 ; RRID:Addgene_34982)
