>Addgene plasmid #34982 | pDS244 | addgene partial sequence | sequence record 44445 | yADH1-F 5'-ATACGGCCTTCCTTCCAGTT-3'
GCTATCAAGTATAAATAGACCTGCAATTATTAATCTTTTGTTTCCTCGNCATTGTTCTCGTTCCCTTTCT
TCCTTGTTTCTTTTTCTGCACAATATTTCAAGCTATACCAAGCATACAATCAACTCCAAGCTGGCCGCTC
TAGAACTAGTGGATCCCCCGGGCTGCAGGAATTGGATATCAAGCTTATCGATACCGTCGACCTCGACAAT
GCCAGAACTTGGATTTAGCATATCAGGTGGTGTCGGGGGTAGAGGAAACCCATTCAGACCTGATGATGAT
GGTATATTTGTAACAAGGGTACAACCTGAAGGACCAGCATCAAAATTACTGCAGCCAGGTGATAAAATTA
TTCAGGCTAATGGCTACAGTTTTATAAATATTGAACATGGACAAGCAGTGTCCTTGCTAAAAACTTTCCA
GAATACAGTTGAACTCATCATTGTACGAGAAGTTGGTAACGGTGCAAAACAAGAGATTCGAGTGAGGGTT
GAAAAAGACGGTGGTTCTGGAGGCGTTTCTTCTGTTCCGACCAATCTGGAAGTTGTTGCTGCGACCCCGA
CTAGCCTGCTGATCAGCTGGGATGCGTACTACGACTCTCATGTTTCTTATTACCGTATCACGTACGGTGA
AACCGGTGGTAACTCCCCGGTTCAGGAATTCACTGTACCTGGTTCCAAGTCTACTGCTACCATCAGCGGC
CTGAAACCGGGTGTTGACTATACCATCACTGTATACGCACATTACAACTACCATTACTACTCTAGCCCAA
TCTCGATTAACTACCGT
