>Addgene plasmid #34982 | pDS244 | addgene partial sequence | sequence record 44920 | CYC1 5'-GCGTGAATGTAAGCGTGAC-3'
ATTATGTGTGCATCCAGCCATGGATGCTGCAGCAATTCAAGGGCACTAGGCCTGTATTGATAATCCAACT
CAAATGCCTTTCTTAAGAAATTCTTTCCTTCTGACGTAGCCCAGGAAGGTATCTCGGGGGTCGTGTTTGT
GCCTATTTTGAAGATCGCTTGCATTTGAGAAAAATCTGGGAAAGGATGCTTACCGGTAAACATTTCAATG
ACAACACATCCTGTAGACCATATATCCGCTTTAGCAGTAGTAGCGGTCTGTTTGACCACCTCTGGTGACA
TCCAGAATACGGAACCTTGCAAAGAAGCTCTCTTATTTTGTTTTTTATTCAAAGGTGATAATTTTTTTGA
AATACCAAAATCAGTAATTTTTACGCAACCTTTGATATCAATCAAAATATTTGCACCCTTGATATCTCTG
TGAATAATGTTCTTCTTATGCAAATACGCAACCCCAATCAGTATTTGCCTAGTGAAATTAGTAATCAGTG
ATTCCTCAAATGGACCGTAATTATTCAGCATGGAGGAAACCGAACCCCCAGGAACGTATTCAAGAAAAAT
ATTTAAATTTCCGCCTTCTTGAGAAGCACCATAATAAGTAACAATGTTCTCATGATGTAACTCCTTCAAT
AAATTCATTTCATGCTGTAAAGCATCAACCATCTTTCTGTGAATATTTTGATTGGTTTTTGGATGACTTA
CCGCCCCAACATCTTCTATTTTCTCTTGTTGTTCCTCCTGCTCATTATTCTCATCAGAATTGGCTTGTTT
ATTGTTGTCTGTGGGAACACCAATGTTAT
